LOCUS       Exported 7661 bp ds-DNA circular SYN 17-MAR-2022
DEFINITION  Mammalian expression plasmid for SARS-CoV-2 nsp4.
ACCESSION   .
VERSION     .
KEYWORDS    pGBW-m4134223
SOURCE      synthetic DNA construct
  ORGANISM  synthetic DNA construct
REFERENCE   1 (bases 1 to 7661)
  TITLE     SARS-CoV-2 protein Mammalian expression constructs, tagged, for
            protein expression and/or purification
REFERENCE   2 (bases 1 to 7661)
  AUTHORS   .
  TITLE     Direct Submission
  JOURNAL   Exported Mar 17, 2022 from SnapGene Server 1.1.58
            http://www.snapgene.com
FEATURES             Location/Qualifiers
     source          1..7661
                     /organism="synthetic DNA construct"
                     /mol_type="other DNA"
     CDS             1508..1528
                     /codon_start=1
                     /product="tobacco etch virus (TEV) protease recognition and
                     cleavage site"
                     /label=TEV site
                     /translation="ENLYFQS"
     CDS             1529..1570
                     /codon_start=1
                     /product="epitope tag from simian virus 5"
                     /label=V5 tag
                     /translation="GKPIPNPLLGLDST"
     polyA_signal    1623..1744
                     /label=SV40 poly(A) signal
                     /note="SV40 polyadenylation signal"
     primer_bind     complement(1634..1653)
                     /label=EBV-rev
                     /note="SV40 polyA terminator, reverse primer"
     primer_bind     1688..1707
                     /label=SV40pA-R
                     /note="SV40 polyA, reverse primer"
     terminator      1859..1905
                     /label=T7 terminator
                     /note="transcription terminator for bacteriophage T7 RNA
                     polymerase"
     terminator      1935..2071
                     /label=rrnG terminator
                     /note="transcription terminator from the E. coli ribosomal
                     RNA rrnG operon (Albrechtsen et al., 1991)"
     misc_feature    2116..2187
                     /label=3' beta-globin insulator
                     /note="insulator downstream of the human beta-globin locus
                     (Farrell et al., 2002)"
     rep_origin      complement(2413..3001)
                     /direction=LEFT
                     /label=ori
                     /note="high-copy-number ColE1/pMB1/pBR322/pUC origin of
                     replication"
     primer_bind     complement(2493..2512)
                     /label=pBR322ori-F
                     /note="pBR322 origin, forward primer"
     promoter        3501..4710
                     /label=UbC promoter
                     /note="human ubiquitin C promoter"
     primer_bind     4547..4566
                     /label=hUBCpro-F
                     /note="Human Ubiquitin C (UbC) promoter, forward primer"
     CDS             4714..5313
                     /codon_start=1
                     /gene="pac from Streptomyces alboniger"
                     /product="puromycin N-acetyltransferase"
                     /label=PuroR
                     /note="confers resistance to puromycin"
                     /translation="MTEYKPTVRLATRDDVPRAVRTLAAAFADYPATRHTVDPDRHIER
                     VTELQELFLTRVGLDIGKVWVADDGAAVAVWTTPESVEAGAVFAEIGPRMAELSGSRLA
                     AQQQMEGLLAPHRPKEPAWFLATVGVSPDHQGKGLGSAVVLPGVEAAERAGVPAFLETS
                     APRNLPFYERLGFTVTADVEVPEGPRTWCMTRKPGA"
     primer_bind     complement(4714..4733)
                     /label=Puro-R
                     /note="Puromycin resistance gene, reverse primer. Also
                     called puro-variant-R"
     primer_bind     5210..5230
                     /label=Puro-F
                     /note="Puromycin resistance gene, forward primer"
     polyA_signal    5340..5388
                     /note="synthetic polyadenylation signal"
     CDS             5654..6514
                     /codon_start=1
                     /gene="bla"
                     /product="beta-lactamase"
                     /label=AmpR
                     /note="confers resistance to ampicillin, carbenicillin, and
                     related antibiotics"
                     /translation="MSIQHFRVALIPFFAAFCLPVFAHPETLVKVKDAEDQLGARVGYI
                     ELDLNSGKILESFRPEERFPMMSTFKVLLCGAVLSRIDAGQEQLGRRIHYSQNDLVEYS
                     PVTEKHLTDGMTVRELCSAAITMSDNTAANLLLTTIGGPKELTAFLHNMGDHVTRLDRW
                     EPELNEAIPNDERDTTMPVAMATTLRKLLTGELLTLASRQQLIDWMEADKVAGPLLRSA
                     LPAGWFIADKSGAGERGSRGIIAALGPDGKPSRIVVIYTTGSQATMDERNRQIAEIGAS
                     LIKHW"
     primer_bind     complement(5872..5891)
                     /label=Amp-R
                     /note="Ampicillin resistance gene, reverse primer"
     terminator      6527..6663
                     /label=rrnG terminator
                     /note="transcription terminator from the E. coli ribosomal
                     RNA rrnG operon (Albrechtsen et al., 1991)"
     misc_feature    6815..6886
                     /label=5' beta-globin insulator
                     /note="insulator upstream of the human beta-globin locus
                     (Farrell et al., 2002)"
     terminator      6891..6937
                     /label=T7 terminator
                     /note="transcription terminator for bacteriophage T7 RNA
                     polymerase"
     polyA_signal    6955..7003
                     /note="synthetic polyadenylation signal"
     enhancer        7084..7387
                     /label=CMV enhancer
                     /note="human cytomegalovirus immediate early enhancer"
     promoter        7389..7591
                     /label=CMV promoter
                     /note="human cytomegalovirus (CMV) immediate early
                     promoter"
     primer_bind     7542..7562
                     /label=CMV-F
                     /note="Human CMV immediate early promoter, forward primer"
ORIGIN
        1 caccatgaag attgtaaata actggttgaa acaactaata aaggttactt tagtgttcct
       61 gtttgtcgcc gcaatcttct atcttatcac cccggtgcac gtgatgagta aacatacaga
      121 cttttcttca gaaattatcg ggtacaaggc tatcgatggc ggtgtaacgc gcgacattgc
      181 ctccacagat acctgcttcg cgaacaaaca cgctgacttt gatacttggt tcagccagcg
      241 aggaggctcg tacaccaatg acaaagcctg tccactgatc gcagccgtga taactagaga
      301 ggttggattc gtcgtccctg ggctccccgg gacaattctc cgtacaacca acggcgactt
      361 tctgcatttt ctgccccggg tgttctccgc agtcggtaat atctgttata ctccatctaa
      421 gctcattgag tacacggatt ttgctaccag cgcgtgcgtg ttggccgcag aatgcaccat
      481 atttaaggac gcttctggaa aacctgtgcc ctattgttac gataccaatg tgcttgaggg
      541 ctcagttgcc tatgaaagtc tgaggccaga cactagatac gttttaatgg atggaagcat
      601 catccagttc ccaaacacgt atctggaggg gtccgtgcgg gtcgtgacca cattcgattc
      661 agaatactgc cgccacggta catgcgagag gtctgaggct ggcgtatgtg tgtcaactag
      721 cggtcgatgg gttctaaata acgattatta tcgttctctg cccggcgttt tttgtggagt
      781 ggacgccgtt aaccttttga ccaacatgtt tacacctctc attcagccca ttggtgcact
      841 ggatatctcc gcgagtattg tggctggggg aatagtcgcc attgtcgtaa cctgcttggc
      901 atactatttc atgcgtttca ggcgagcttt tggcgaatac tcacatgtcg tggccttcaa
      961 tactcttctg tttctgatga gcttcacggt actctgtctg accccagtat acagtttcct
     1021 acctggggtg tattctgtga tctacttata cctcacattt tacctgacca atgacgtgtc
     1081 ctttctggcc cacatccaat ggatggttat gttcacgccg ctcgtgcctt tctggattac
     1141 aatcgcttat ataatctgta ttagcacgaa gcatttctat tggttctttt ccaactactt
     1201 aaagcggcgc gtcgtattta atggggtatc gtttagcact tttgaggaag ccgcgctctg
     1261 cactttcttg cttaataagg agatgtattt gaaattaaga tctgacgttc tgcttccttt
     1321 aacacagtac aacagatacc tggcgttgta taacaaatac aaatatttct cgggagccat
     1381 ggatacaact tcctatagag aggctgcttg ttgccacctt gcaaaggcac tcaacgactt
     1441 cagtaacagc ggcagtgatg tgctttatca gccccctcag acttcaataa catccgccgt
     1501 cctccaagaa aacctttact ttcagtcggg gaaacctata cccaatccac ttctcggctt
     1561 agattctacc taagctagct tgactgactg agatacagcg taccttcagc tcacagacat
     1621 gataagatac attgatgagt ttggacaaac cacaactaga atgcagtgaa aaaaatgctt
     1681 tatttgtgaa atttgtgatg ctattgcttt atttgtaacc attataagct gcaataaaca
     1741 agttaacaac aacaattgca ttcattttat gtttcaggtt cagggggagg tgtgggaggt
     1801 tttttaaagc aagtaaaacc tctacaaatg tggtattggc ccatctctat cggtatcgta
     1861 gcataacccc ttggggcctc taaacgggtc ttgaggggtt ttttgtgccc ctcgggccgg
     1921 attgctatct accggcattg gcgcagaaaa aaatgcctga tgcgacgctg cgcgtcttat
     1981 actcccacat atgccagatt cagcaacgga tacggcttcc ccaacttgcc cacttccata
     2041 cgtgtcctcc ttaccagaaa tttatcctta aggtcgtcag ctatcctgca ggcgatctct
     2101 cgatttcgat caagacattc ctttaatggt cttttctgga caccactagg ggtcagaagt
     2161 agttcatcaa actttcttcc ctccctaatc tcattggtta ccttgggcta tcgaaactta
     2221 attaaccagt caagtcagct acttggcgag atcgacttgt ctgggtttcg actacgctca
     2281 gaattgcgtc agtcaagttc gatctggtcc ttgctattgc acccgttctc cgattacgag
     2341 tttcatttaa atcatgtgag caaaaggcca gcaaaaggcc aggaaccgta aaaaggccgc
     2401 gttgctggcg tttttccata ggctccgccc ccctgacgag catcacaaaa atcgacgctc
     2461 aagtcagagg tggcgaaacc cgacaggact ataaagatac caggcgtttc cccctggaag
     2521 ctccctcgtg cgctctcctg ttccgaccct gccgcttacc ggatacctgt ccgcctttct
     2581 cccttcggga agcgtggcgc tttctcatag ctcacgctgt aggtatctca gttcggtgta
     2641 ggtcgttcgc tccaagctgg gctgtgtgca cgaacccccc gttcagcccg accgctgcgc
     2701 cttatccggt aactatcgtc ttgagtccaa cccggtaaga cacgacttat cgccactggc
     2761 agcagccact ggtaacagga ttagcagagc gaggtatgta ggcggtgcta cagagttctt
     2821 gaagtggtgg cctaactacg gctacactag aagaacagta tttggtatct gcgctctgct
     2881 gaagccagtt accttcggaa aaagagttgg tagctcttga tccggcaaac aaaccaccgc
     2941 tggtagcggt ggtttttttg tttgcaagca gcagattacg cgcagaaaaa aaggatctca
     3001 agaagatcct ttgatctttt ctacggggtc tgacgctcag tggaacgaaa actcacgtta
     3061 agggattttg gtcatgagat tatcaaaaag gatcttcacc tagatccttt taaattaaaa
     3121 atgaagtttt aaatcaatct aaagtatata tgagtaaact tggtctgaca gttaccaatg
     3181 cttaatcagt gaggcaccta tctcagcgat ctgtctattt cgttcatcca tagttgcatt
     3241 taaatttccg aactctccaa ggccctcgtc ggaaaatctt caaacctttc gtccgatcca
     3301 tcttgcaggc tacctctcga acgaactatc gcaagtctct tggccggcct tgcgccttgg
     3361 ctattgcttg gcagcgccta tcgccaggta ttactccaat cccgaatatc cgagatcggg
     3421 atcacccgag agaagttcaa cctacatcct caatcccgat ctatccgaga tccgaggaat
     3481 atcgaaatcg gggcgcgcct ggcctccgcg ccgggttttg gcgcctcccg cgggcgcccc
     3541 cctcgtcacg gcgagcgctg ccacgtcaga cgaagggcgc aggagcgtcc tgatccttcc
     3601 gcccggacgc tcaggacagc ggcccgctgc tcataagact cggccttaga accccagtat
     3661 cagcagaagg acattttagg acgggacttg ggtgactcta gggcactggt tttctttcca
     3721 gagagcggaa caggcgagga aaagtagtcc cttctcggcg attctgcgga gggatctccg
     3781 tggggcggtg aacgccgatg attatataag gacgcgccgg gtgtggcaca gctagttccg
     3841 tcgcagccgg gatttgggtc gcggttcttg tttgtggatc gctgtgatcg tcacttggtg
     3901 agtagcgggc tgctgggctg gccggggctt tcgtggccgc cgggccgctc ggtgggacgg
     3961 aagcgtgtgg agagaccgcc aagggctgta gtctgggtcc gcgagcaagg ttgccctgaa
     4021 ctgggggttg gggggagcgc agcaaaatgg cggctgttcc cgagtcttga atggaagacg
     4081 cttgtgaggc gggctgtgag gtcgttgaaa caaggtgggg ggcatggtgg gcggcaagaa
     4141 cccaaggtct tgagcccttc gctaatgcgg gaaagctctt attcgggtga gatgggctgg
     4201 gcaccatctg gggaccctga cgtgaagttt gtcactgact ggagaactcg gtttgtcgtc
     4261 tgttgcgggg gcggcagtta tggcggtgcc gttgggcagt gcacccgtac ctttgggagc
     4321 gcgcgccctc gtcgtgtcgt gacgtcaccc gttctgttgg cttataatgc agggtggggc
     4381 cacctgccgg taggtgtgcg gtaggctttt ctccgtcgca ggacgcaggg ttcgggccta
     4441 gggtaggctc tcctgaatcg acaggcgccg gacctctggt gaggggaggg ataagtgagg
     4501 cgtcagtttc tttggtcggt tttatgtacc tatcttctta agtagctgaa gctccggttt
     4561 tgaactatgc gctcggggtt ggcgagtgtg ttttgtgaag ttttttaggc accttttgaa
     4621 atgtaatcat ttgggtcaat atgtaatttt cagtgttaga cttgtaaatt gtccgctaaa
     4681 ttctggccgt ttttggcttt tttgttagac aacatgaccg agtacaagcc cacggtgcgc
     4741 ctcgccaccc gcgacgacgt ccccagggcc gtacgcaccc tcgccgccgc gttcgccgac
     4801 taccccgcca cgcgccacac cgtcgatccg gaccgccaca tcgagcgggt caccgagctg
     4861 caagaactct tcctcacgcg cgtcgggctc gacatcggca aggtgtgggt cgcggacgac
     4921 ggcgccgcgg tggcggtctg gaccacgccg gagagcgtcg aagcgggggc ggtgttcgcc
     4981 gagatcggcc cgcgcatggc cgagttgagc ggttcccggc tggccgcgca gcaacagatg
     5041 gagggcctcc tggcgccgca ccggcccaag gagcccgcgt ggttcctggc caccgtcggc
     5101 gtctcgcccg accaccaggg caagggtctg ggcagcgccg tcgtgctccc cggagtggag
     5161 gccgccgagc gcgccggggt gcccgccttc ctggagacct ccgcgccccg caacctcccc
     5221 ttctacgagc ggctcggctt caccgtcacc gccgacgtcg aggtgcccga aggaccgcgc
     5281 acctggtgca tgacccgcaa gcccggtgcc taggctagta tgtaagccta gtcttagata
     5341 ataaaatcgc tatccatcga agatggatgt gtgttggttt tttgtgtgtg taacgctagg
     5401 cgcgcctggt gtaccgagaa cgatcctctc agtgcgagtc tcgacgatcc atatcgttgc
     5461 ttggcagtca gccagtcgga atccagcttg ggacccagga agtccaatcg tcagatattg
     5521 tactcaagcc tggtcacggc agcgtaccga tctgtttaaa cctagatatt gatagtctga
     5581 tcggtcaacg tataatcgag tcctagcttt tgcaaacatc tatcaagaga caggatcagc
     5641 aggaggcttt cgcatgagta ttcaacattt ccgtgtcgcc cttattccct tttttgcggc
     5701 attttgcctt cctgtttttg ctcacccaga aacgctggtg aaagtaaaag atgctgaaga
     5761 tcagttgggt gcgcgagtgg gttacatcga actggatctc aacagcggta agatccttga
     5821 gagttttcgc cccgaagaac gctttccaat gatgagcact tttaaagttc tgctatgtgg
     5881 cgcggtatta tcccgtattg acgccgggca agagcaactc ggtcgccgca tacactattc
     5941 tcagaatgac ttggttgagt attcaccagt cacagaaaag catcttacgg atggcatgac
     6001 agtaagagaa ttatgcagtg ctgccataac catgagtgat aacactgcgg ccaacttact
     6061 tctgacaacg attggaggac cgaaggagct aaccgctttt ttgcacaaca tgggggatca
     6121 tgtaactcgc cttgatcgtt gggaaccgga gctgaatgaa gccataccaa acgacgagcg
     6181 tgacaccacg atgcctgtag caatggcaac aaccttgcgt aaactattaa ctggcgaact
     6241 acttactcta gcttcccggc aacagttgat agactggatg gaggcggata aagttgcagg
     6301 accacttctg cgctcggccc ttccggctgg ctggtttatt gctgataaat ctggagccgg
     6361 tgagcgtggg tctcgcggta tcattgcagc actggggcca gatggtaagc cctcccgtat
     6421 cgtagttatc tacacgacgg ggagtcaggc aactatggat gaacgaaata gacagatcgc
     6481 tgagataggt gcctcactga ttaagcattg gtaaccgatt ctaggtgcat tggcgcagaa
     6541 aaaaatgcct gatgcgacgc tgcgcgtctt atactcccac atatgccaga ttcagcaacg
     6601 gatacggctt ccccaacttg cccacttcca tacgtgtcct ccttaccaga aatttatcct
     6661 taagatcccg aatcgtttaa actcgactct ggctctatcg aatctccgtc gtttcgagct
     6721 tacgcgaaca gccgtggcgc tcatttgctc gtcgggcatc gaatctcgtc agctatcgtc
     6781 agcttacctt tttggcagcg atcgcggctc ccgacatctt ggaccattag ctccacaggt
     6841 atcttcttcc ctctagtggt cataacagca gcttcagcta cctctcaatt caaaaaaccc
     6901 ctcaagaccc gtttagaggc cccaaggggt tatgctatca atcgttgcgt tacacacaca
     6961 aaaaaccaac acacatccat cttcgatgga tagcgatttt attatctaac tgctgatcga
     7021 gtgtagccag atctagtaat caattacggg gtcattagtt catagcccat atatggagtt
     7081 ccgcgttaca taacttacgg taaatggccc gcctggctga ccgcccaacg acccccgccc
     7141 attgacgtca ataatgacgt atgttcccat agtaacgcca atagggactt tccattgacg
     7201 tcaatgggtg gagtatttac ggtaaactgc ccacttggca gtacatcaag tgtatcatat
     7261 gccaagtacg ccccctattg acgtcaatga cggtaaatgg cccgcctggc attatgccca
     7321 gtacatgacc ttatgggact ttcctacttg gcagtacatc tacgtattag tcatcgctat
     7381 taccatgctg atgcggtttt ggcagtacat caatgggcgt ggatagcggt ttgactcacg
     7441 gggatttcca agtctccacc ccattgacgt caatgggagt ttgttttggc accaaaatca
     7501 acgggacttt ccaaaatgtc gtaacaactc cgccccattg acgcaaatgg gcggtaggcg
     7561 tgtacggtgg gaggtctata taagcagagc tggtttagtg aaccgtcaga tcagatcttt
     7621 gtcgatccta ccatccactc gacacacccg ccagcggccg c
//
