[The description below was written by a language model from this plasmid's Addgene catalogue record and the feature table of its GenBank file.]
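Description:
pGBW-m4134223 is a mammalian expression plasmid for the SARS-CoV-2 non-structural protein nsp4, built on the pTwist_CMV_Puro_6 backbone. The circular construct is 7,661 bp in the held sequence record. It is propagated in E. coli from a high-copy ColE1/pUC-type origin with ampicillin selection provided by the beta-lactamase gene. The insert is recorded as wild type, about 1.5 kb, and derived from the ORF1ab polyprotein gene. The nsp4 coding region is not annotated as a feature in the table. Its position can be inferred from the unannotated stretch that lies between the CMV promoter, near the end of the numbering, and the TEV site at around position 1,500.

Expression is driven by the human cytomegalovirus immediate-early enhancer and promoter and ends at an SV40 polyadenylation signal. The backbone supplies a C-terminal fusion made of a TEV protease recognition site followed by a V5 epitope tag. The protein can therefore be detected or captured through V5, and the tag can then be removed by TEV cleavage. A separate cassette places puromycin N-acetyltransferase under the human ubiquitin C promoter with a synthetic poly(A) signal, which allows puromycin selection of transfected mammalian cells. The backbone also contains several insulating elements: 5' and 3' beta-globin insulator sequences, T7 and rrnG transcription terminators, and an additional synthetic poly(A) signal upstream of the CMV enhancer. These presumably limit read-through and interference between the transcription units. The plasmid belongs to a set of tagged SARS-CoV-2 protein constructs intended for protein expression and/or purification in mammalian cells.
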