Addgene plasmid #152549: pGBW-m4134223
Purpose: Mammalian expression plasmid for SARS-CoV-2 nsp4
Depositing lab: Ginkgo Bioworks & Benjie Chen. Depositing organization: Ginkgo Bioworks.
Backbone
  Vector backbone: pTwist_CMV_Puro_6
  Backbone size w/o insert (bp): 6080
  Vector type: Mammalian Expression
  Selectable markers: Puromycin
Growth in bacteria
  Bacterial resistance: Ampicillin, 100 μg/mL
  Growth temperature: 37°C
  Growth strain: DH5alpha
  Copy number: High Copy
Gene/Insert
  Gene/Insert name: SARS-CoV-2 nsp4
  Species: Severe acute respiratory syndrome coronavirus 2
  Insert size (bp): 1499
  Mutation: wt
  Entrez Gene: ORF1ab (a.k.a. GU280_gp01)
  Promoter: CMV
  Tag / fusion protein: Cleavable TEV;V5 (C terminal on backbone)
  Cloning method: Unknown
Resource information
  A portion of this plasmid was derived from a plasmid made by: GinkgoBioworks
Depositor comments: NCBI reference sequence: YP_009725300.1
How to cite: pGBW-m4134223 was a gift from Ginkgo Bioworks & Benjie Chen (Addgene plasmid # 152549 ; http://n2t.net/addgene:152549 ; RRID:Addgene_152549)
